>Addgene plasmid #230350 | AiP11422 - pAAV-AiE0066m-minBG-SYFP2-WPRE3-BGHpA (Alias: CN1422) | addgene full sequence | sequence record 470255 | Addgene NGS Result
CCTGCAGGCAGCTGCGCGCTCGCTCGCTCACTGAGGCCGCCCGGGCGTCGGGCGACCTTTGGTCGCCCGG
CCTCAGTGAGCGAGCGAGCGCGCAGAGAGGGAGTGGCCAACTCCATCACTAGGGGTTCCTGCGGCCGCAC
GCGTGATGGCCTTATTAGCACTCTTTAGAGAAGTGGAAGAAACAGATAGAGATGCTGAAGTGGAGGAAAA
GTTCCTATCCACAAGACCCAGGTACCAGATGCTGGAATCTGGAGAATTAGGGCTACAGAGCCAAGTGTTT
GATGGAACCCCTGGGCACCCTCTAATGACCCAGATCGCCAGTCTCCTTGTGGGTGAGCTGTGAAGGGCCA
TGGAATGTGACTCAGAAACCCTCCAGGAATGGGCAGGGATTGTGCAAGAAGCTAGAGTTGGGGAGAACAG
ACATTCTGAGACAGGAGAGATGAGCTGGCTGCTCTGCCACCCCAAGACGCGTCTTGGGGTGGCAGTTTGC
ATGGTGTAGAAAAGAATTCACAGGAAGCAGATGCCACCCACATGTCTTCTGTGGAGGCAGAGTTGGGTCT
CACTTGCACAGAGGTGCAGGACCTGCTGTCATACTCTTGTGGCCTGCCCACTGGTGCTCCCTCCTACCTC
ATGGTATTAAGAGTGCTAATAAGGCCATCACGCGTGATGGCCTTATTAGCACTCTTAATACTTAATAATG
AATAATAATAAATACCGAAGGTTCCTAGCACACTCTGCTTAGAATGCGCATTGCCTCTTGCATCCATCAA
TCACTCTTTCAGGATAATAAAACAATTCAAACGCAGCATCCAATCCTCAGTAACTGCTCCCTCGGGAGGG
AGGGATGTTTTATCTGTTTTATCTTCACTTCTTTGAGCTCGCAGAGGATTTTACTTGCTTAAAATGGTTC
AGGAAATGGAGTGGGGGGTCCTATTTATTACCATTGATTAACACCCCCCTCCAAGTGTCTCAAAGGCACT
TAGAAACCCTGCAGGAGGAGATGGGGAGGTGTGGAGACCCCCTTCTCAAAAACAAAACAAGAAAACAAAA
AAACGAAAAAGCGGGCCACAAAGCAAGTAGGGAGAGGGGTAGAGAGAAAATGAGAAGGTTATGTGTTGGA
GACCCCTCAGCTCAAGGCAAATAAACAAATAAAGCATTCCTTGGGATTTAGCGGGACTAAAAGAAGTAAA
CAAACTGCCACCCCAAGACGCGTATAGGTACCGAGCTCGGGCTGGGCATAAAAGTCAGGGCAGAGCCATC
TATTGCTTACATTTGCTTCTGGGATCCAGATCTTTCGAAGCTAGCGCTACCGGTCGCCACCATGGTGAGC
AAGGGCGAGGAGCTGTTCACCGGGGTGGTGCCCATCCTGGTCGAGCTGGACGGCGACGTAAACGGCCACA
AGTTCAGCGTGTCCGGCGAGGGCGAGGGCGATGCCACCTACGGCAAGCTGACCCTGAAGCTGATCTGCAC
CACCGGCAAGCTGCCCGTGCCCTGGCCCACCCTCGTGACCACCCTGGGCTACGGCGTGCAGTGCTTCGCC
CGCTACCCCGACCACATGAAGCAGCACGACTTCTTCAAGTCCGCCATGCCCGAAGGCTACGTCCAGGAGC
GCACCATCTTCTTCAAGGACGACGGCAACTACAAGACCCGCGCCGAGGTGAAGTTCGAGGGCGACACCCT
GGTGAACCGCATCGAGCTGAAGGGCATCGACTTCAAGGAGGACGGCAACATCCTGGGGCACAAGCTGGAG
TACAACTACAACAGCCACAACGTCTATATCACCGCCGACAAGCAGAAGAACGGCATCAAGGCCAACTTCA
AGATCCGCCACAACATCGAGGACGGCGGCGTGCAGCTCGCCGACCACTACCAGCAGAACACCCCCATCGG
CGACGGCCCCGTGCTGCTGCCCGACAACCACTACCTGAGCTACCAGTCCAAGCTGAGCAAAGACCCCAAC
GAGAAGCGCGATCACATGGTCCTGCTGGAGTTCGTGACCGCCGCCGGGATCACTCTCGGCATGGACGAGC
TGTACAAGTAAGTCGACGGCGCGCCGCGGCCGCGAATTCGATATCATAATCAACCTCTGGATTACAAAAT
TTGTGAAAGATTGACTGGTATTCTTAACTATGTTGCTCCTTTTACGCTATGTGGATACGCTGCTTTAATG
CCTTTGTATCATGCTATTGCTTCCCGTATGGCTTTCATTTTCTCCTCCTTGTATAAATCCTGGTTAGTTC
TTGCCACGGCGGAACTCATCGCCGCCTGCCTTGCCCGCTGCTGGACAGGGGCTCGGCTGTTGGGCACTGA
CAATTCCGTGGCTCGAGAGATCTTCGACTGTGCCTTCTAGTTGCCAGCCATCTGTTGTTTGCCCCTCCCC
CGTGCCTTCCTTGACCCTGGAAGGTGCCACTCCCACTGTCCTTTCCTAATAAAATGAGGAAATTGCATCG
CATTGTCTGAGTAGGTGTCATTCTATTCTGGGGGGTGGGGTGGGGCAGGACAGCAAGGGGGAGGATTGGG
AAGACAATAGCAGGCATGAGATCTCACGTGCGGACCGAGCGGCCGCAGGAACCCCTAGTGATGGAGTTGG
CCACTCCCTCTCTGCGCGCTCGCTCGCTCACTGAGGCCGGGCGACCAAAGGTCGCCCGACGCCCGGGCTT
TGCCCGGGCGGCCTCAGTGAGCGAGCGAGCGCGCAGCTGCCTGCAGGGGCGCCTGATGCGGTATTTTCTC
CTTACGCATCTGTGCGGTATTTCACACCGCATA
[95 nt withheld, positions 2764-2858]
T
[46 nt withheld, positions 2860-2905]
C
[141 nt withheld, positions 2907-3047]
CCTTTGACGTTGGAGTCCACGTTCTTT
[37 nt withheld, positions 3075-3111]
ACTCTATCTCGGGCTATTCTTTTGATTTATAAGGGATTTTGCCGATTTCGGTCTATTGGTTAAAAAATGA
GCTGATTTAACAAAAATTTAACGCGAATTTTAACAAAATATTAACGTTTACAATTTTATGGTGCACTCTC
AGTACAATCTGCTCTGATGCCGCATAGTTAAGCCAGCCCCGACACCCGCCAACACCCGCTGACGCGCCCT
GACGGGCTTGTCTGCTCCCGGCATCCGCTTACAGACAAGCTGTGACCGTCTCCGGGAGCTGCATGTGTCA
GAGGTTTTCACCGTCATCACCGAAACGCGCGAGACGAAAGGGCCTCGTGATACGCCTATTTTTATAGGTT
AATGTCATGATAATAATGGTTTCTTAGACGTCAGGTGGCACTTTTCGGGGAAATGTGCGCGGAACCCCTA
TTTGTTTATTTTTCTAAATACATTCAAATATGTATCCGCTCATGAGACAATAACCCTGATAAATGCTTCA
ATAATATTGAAAAAGGAAGAGTATGAGTATTCAACATTTCCGTGTCGCCCTTATTCCCTTTTTTGCGGCA
TTTTGCCTTCCTGTTTTTGCTCACCCAGAAACGCTGGTGAAAGTAAAAGATGCTGAAGATCAGTTGGGTG
CACGAGTGGGTTACATCGAACTGGATCTCAACAGCGGTAAGATCCTTGAGAGTTTTCGCCCCGAAGAACG
TTTTCCAATGATGAGCACTTTTAAAGTTCTGCTATGTGGCGCGGTATTATCCCGTATTGACGCCGGGCAA
GAGCAACTCGGTCGCCGCATACACTATTCTCAGAATGACTTGGTTGAGTACTCACCAGTCACAGAAAAGC
ATCTTACGGATGGCATGACAGTAAGAGAATTATGCAGTGCTGCCATAACCATGAGTGATAACACTGCGGC
CAACTTACTTCTGACAACGATCGGAGGACCGAAGGAGCTAACCGCTTTTTTGCACAACATGGGGGATCAT
GTAACTCGCCTTGATCGTTGGGAACCGGAGCTGAATGAAGCCATACCAAACGACGAGCGTGACACCACGA
TGCCTGTAGCAATGGCAACAACGTTGCGCAAACTATTAACTGGCGAACTACTTACTCTAGCTTCCCGGCA
ACAATTAATAGACTGGATGGAGGCGGATAAAGTTGCAGGACCACTTCTGCGCTCGGCCCTTCCGGCTGGC
TGGTTTATTGCTGATAAATCTGGAGCCGGTGAGCGTGGGTCTCGCGGTATCATTGCAGCACTGGGGCCAG
ATGGTAAGCCCTCCCGTATCGTAGTTATCTACACGACGGGGAGTCAGGCAACTATGGATGAACGAAATAG
ACAGATCGCTGAGATAGGTGCCTCACTGATTAAGCATTGGTAACTGTCAGACCAAGTTTACTCATATATA
CTTTAGATTGATTTAAAACTTCATTTTTAATTTAAAAGGATCTAGGTGAAGATCCTTTTTGATAATCTCA
TGACCAAAATCCCTTAACGTGAGTTTTCGTTCCACTGAGCGTCAGACCCCGTAGAAAAGATCAAAGGATC
TTCTTGAGATCCTTTTTTTCTGCGCGTAATCTGCTGCTTGCAAACAAAAAAACCACCGCTACCAGCGGTG
GTTTGTTTGCCGGATCAAGAGCTACCAACTCTTTTTCCGAAGGTAACTGGCTTCAGCAGAGCGCAGATAC
CAAATACTGTTCTTCTAGTGTAGCCGTAGTTAGGCCACCACTTCAAGAACTCTGTAGCACCGCCTACATA
CCTCGCTCTGCTAATCCTGTTACCAGTGGCTGCTGCCAGTGGCGATAAGTCGTGTCTTACCGGGTTGGAC
TCAAGACGATAGTTACCGGATAAGGCGCAGCGGTCGGGCTGAACGGGGGGTTCGTGCACACAGCCCAGCT
TGGAGCGAACGACCTACACCGAACTGAGATACCTACAGCGTGAGCTATGAGAAAGCGCCACGCTTCCCGA
AGGGAGAAAGGCGGACAGGTATCCGGTAAGCGGCAGGGTCGGAACAGGAGAGCGCACGAGGGAGCTTCCA
GGGGGAAACGCCTGGTATCTTTATAGTCCTGTCGGGTTTCGCCACCTCTGACTTGAGCGTCGATTTTTGT
GATGCTCGTCAGGGGGGCGGAGCCTATGGAAAAACGCCAGCAACGCGGCCTTTTTACGGTTCCTGGCCTT
TTGCTGGCCTTTTGCTCACATGT
Features (pLannotate 1.2.2; 14 found; start..end, strand, type, name):
     12..39      +  repeat_region  AAV2 ITR (fragment): inverted terminal repeat of adeno-associated virus serotype 2 inverted
     68..95      +  repeat_region  AAV2 ITR (fragment): inverted terminal repeat of adeno-associated virus serotype 2 inverted
   1322..2038    +  CDS            SYFP2: SYFP2 is a basic (constitutively fluorescent) yellow fluorescent protein published in 2006, derived from Aequorea victoria. It is reported to be a very rapidly-maturing monomer with moderate acid sensitivity.
   2078..2235    +  misc_feature   WPRE (fragment): woodchuck hepatitis virus posttranscriptional regulatory element
   2241..2321    +  misc_feature   WPRE (fragment): woodchuck hepatitis virus posttranscriptional regulatory element
   2338..2449    +  polyA_signal   bGH poly(A) signal: bovine growth hormone polyadenylation signal
   2567..2707    +  repeat_region  AAV2 ITR: inverted terminal repeat of adeno-associated virus serotype 2 inverted
   2712..2763    -  misc_feature   bom (fragment): basis of mobility region from pBR322
   2782..3237    +  rep_origin     f1 ori (sequence partly withheld): f1 bacteriophage origin of replication; arrow indicates direction of (+) strand synthesis
   3238..3287    -  misc_feature   bom (fragment): basis of mobility region from pBR322
   3389..3424    -  CDS            rop (fragment): Rop protein, which maintains plasmids at low copy number; rop
   3519..3623    +  promoter       AmpR promoter: bla
   3624..4484    +  CDS            AmpR: β-lactamase; bla; confers resistance to ampicillin, carbenicillin, and related antibiotics
   4655..5243    +  rep_origin     ori: high-copy-number ColE1/pMB1/pBR322/pUC origin of replication
