[The description below was written by a language model from this plasmid's Addgene catalogue record and pLannotate feature annotations shown in this document.]
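Description:
AiP11422 - pAAV-AiE0066m-minBG-SYFP2-WPRE3-BGHpA (alias CN1422) is an AAV transfer plasmid of about 5.3 kb built on a pAAV2 backbone and used to produce recombinant adeno-associated virus for enhancer-driven reporter expression in the brain. It is maintained in bacteria through a high-copy ColE1/pUC-type origin and selected with ampicillin via the bla gene under its own promoter. The backbone also carries an f1 phage origin and small remnants of pBR322 bom and rop sequences. The expression cassette is flanked by AAV2 inverted terminal repeats, which direct replication and packaging of the intervening DNA into viral particles. The annotation detects one complete ITR downstream of the cassette, while the upstream ITR appears only as two short fragments. ITRs are repetitive and structured, so this may reflect how they sequence and annotate, though the record does not resolve the point.

Between the ITRs, the enhancer AiE0066m is placed ahead of minBG, by its name a minimal beta-globin promoter. A minimal promoter of this kind has little activity alone, so expression depends largely on the enhancer. Neither element is picked up by the automated feature table, but they presumably lie in the unannotated stretch upstream of the reporter. The reporter is SYFP2, a monomeric, rapidly maturing yellow fluorescent protein derived from Aequorea victoria. Downstream sit WPRE3, a shortened woodchuck hepatitis virus posttranscriptional element annotated here as two WPRE fragments, which enhances transcript expression, and the bovine growth hormone polyadenylation signal. The stated purpose is AAV-mediated transgene expression in specific brain cell populations, as part of an enhancer AAV toolkit for cortical cell types. The record does not say which population AiE0066m targets.
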