Addgene plasmid #230350: AiP11422 - pAAV-AiE0066m-minBG-SYFP2-WPRE3-BGHpA (Alias: CN1422)
Purpose: AiE0066m is an enhancer sequence, designed to drive AAV-mediated transgene expression in specific populations of brain cells
Depositing lab: Allen Institute for Brain Science & Jonathan Ting. Depositing organization: Allen Institute. Publication: A suite of enhancer AAVs and transgenic mouse lines for genetic access to cortical cell types. Ben-Simon Y, Hooper M, Narayan S, Daigle TL, Dwivedi D, Way SW, Oster A, Stafford DA, Mich JK, Taormina MJ, Martinez RA, Opitz-Araya X, Roth JR, Alexander JR, Allen S, Amster A, Arbuckle J, Ayala A, Baker PM, Bakken TE, Barcelli T, Barta S, Bendrick J, Bertagnolli D, Bielstein C, Bishwakarma P, Bowlus J, Boyer G, Brouner K, Casian B, Casper T, Chakka AB, Chakrabarty R, Chance RK, Chavan S, Clark M, Colbert K, Collman F, Daniel S, Departee M, DiValentin P, Donadio N, Dotson N, Egdorf T, Fliss T, Gabitto M, Garcia J, Gary A, Gasperini M, Gloe J, Goldy J, Gore BB, Graybuck L, Greisman N, Haeseleer F, Halterman C, Haradon Z, Hastings SD, Helback O, Ho W, Hockemeyer D, Huang C, Huff S, Hunker A, Johansen N, Jones D, Juneau Z, Kalmbach B, Kannan M, Khem S, Kussick E, Kutsal R, Larsen R, Lee C, Lee AY, Leibly M, Lenz GH, Li S, Liang E, Lusk N, Madigan Z, Malloy J, Malone J, McCue R, Melchor J, Mollenkopf T, Moosman S, Morin E, Newman D, Ng L, Ngo K, Omstead V, Otto S, Oyama A, Pena N, Pham T, Phillips E, Pom CA, Potekhina L, Ransford S, Ray PL, Rette D, Reynoldson C, Rimorin C, Rocha D, Ruiz A, Sanchez REA, Sawyer L, Sedeno-Cortes A, Sevigny JP, Shapovalova N, Shepard N, Shulga L, Sigler AR, Siverts L, Soliman S, Somasundaram S, Staats B, Stewart K, Szelenyi E, Tieu M, Trader C, Tran A, van Velthoven CTJ, Walker M, Wang Y, Weed N, Wirthlin M, Wood T, Wynalda B, Yao Z, Zhou T, Ariza J, Dee N, Reding M, Ronellenfitch K, Mufti S, Sunkin SM, Smith KA, Esposito L, Waters J, Thyagarajan B, Yao S, Lein ES, Zeng H, Levi BP, Ngai J, Ting JT, Tasic B. Cell. 2025 May 16:S0092-8674(25)00513-6. doi: 10.1016/j.cell.2025.05.002. PubMed 40403729.
Backbone
  Vector backbone: pAAV2
  Vector type: AAV
Growth in bacteria
  Bacterial resistance: Ampicillin, 100 μg/mL
  Growth temperature: 37°C
  Growth strain: NEB Stable
  Copy number: High Copy
Gene/Insert
  Gene/Insert name: SYFP2
  Species: Synthetic
  Promoter: minBG
  Cloning method: Gibson Cloning
Terms and licenses: Academic/Nonprofit Terms; Industry Terms: Not Available to Industry
How to cite: AiP11422 - pAAV-AiE0066m-minBG-SYFP2-WPRE3-BGHpA (Alias: CN1422) was a gift from Allen Institute for Brain Science & Jonathan Ting (Addgene plasmid # 230350 ; http://n2t.net/addgene:230350 ; RRID:Addgene_230350)
